>Addgene plasmid #121340 | pUC57-Kan_GY11_00067931 | depositor full sequence | sequence record 231413 | pUC57-Kan_GY11_00067931 sequence 2995 bps
TCGCGCGTTTCGGTGATGACGGTGAAAACCTCTGACACATGCAGCTCCCGGAGACGGTCACAGCTTGTCT
GTAAGCGGATGCCGGGAGCAGACAAGCCCGTCAGGGCGCGTCAGCGGGTGTTGGCGGGTGTCGGGGCTGG
CTTAACTATGCGGCATCAGAGCAGATTGTACTGAGAGTGCACCATATGCGGTGTGAAATACCGCACAGAT
GCGTAAGGAGAAAATACCGCATCAGGCGCCATTCGCCATTCAGGCTGCGCAACTGTTGGGAAGGGCGATC
GGTGCGGGCCTCTTCGCTATTACGCCAGCTGGCGAAAGGGGGATGTGCTGCAAGGCGATTAAGTTGGGTA
ACGCCAGGGTTTTCCCAGTCACGACGTTGTAAAACGACGGCCAGTGAATTGACGCGTATTGGGATGGAAC
TTGGTCTCTAAGCTCAAGCAACAACTTTATAATATTTAATAATAGTACCATCATCATCTTTAGAATCAGC
ATGAAATTGACATCTATTTTTATCAATTGGATTACATTCTTTATCCCATTTACAACCAGCAAATTCATAT
GGAACAAATTTCCAAGAATATTTAGATCTACCAACTCTTTCAACTTGAGTACCAATCAAAGTATCACCAT
CAAACAACAATTTATAAAAAATACCAAATTCACAACCTGGAACTCTTTTATTAAAAGCATTCAATCTAAA
ATCAGTAATTGGTCTAACTTCAATCAATTTCATTGGAACTTCTGGTGGTGGTTTTTTTGGTGGACCCATT
AGAGACCAAGTTCCATCCCAATGGCGCGCCGAGCTTGGCTCGAGCATGGTCATAGCTGTTTCCTGTGTGA
AATTGTTATCCGCTCACAATTCCACACAACATACGAGCCGGAAGCATAAAGTGTAAAGCCTGGGGTGCCT
AATGAGTGAGCTAACTCACATTAATTGCGTTGCGCTCACTGCCCGCTTTCCAGTCGGGAAACCTGTCGTG
CCAGCTGCATTAATGAATCGGCCAACGCGCGGGGAGAGGCGGTTTGCGTATTGGGCGCTCTTCCGCTTCC
TCGCTCACTGACTCGCTGCGCTCGGTCGTTCGGCTGCGGCGAGCGGTATCAGCTCACTCAAAGGCGGTAA
TACGGTTATCCACAGAATCAGGGGATAACGCAGGAAAGAACATGTGAGCAAAAGGCCAGCAAAAGGCCAG
GAACCGTAAAAAGGCCGCGTTGCTGGCGTTTTTCCATAGGCTCCGCCCCCCTGACGAGCATCACAAAAAT
CGACGCTCAAGTCAGAGGTGGCGAAACCCGACAGGACTATAAAGATACCAGGCGTTTCCCCCTGGAAGCT
CCCTCGTGCGCTCTCCTGTTCCGACCCTGCCGCTTACCGGATACCTGTCCGCCTTTCTCCCTTCGGGAAG
CGTGGCGCTTTCTCATAGCTCACGCTGTAGGTATCTCAGTTCGGTGTAGGTCGTTCGCTCCAAGCTGGGC
TGTGTGCACGAACCCCCCGTTCAGCCCGACCGCTGCGCCTTATCCGGTAACTATCGTCTTGAGTCCAACC
CGGTAAGACACGACTTATCGCCACTGGCAGCAGCCACTGGTAACAGGATTAGCAGAGCGAGGTATGTAGG
CGGTGCTACAGAGTTCTTGAAGTGGTGGCCTAACTACGGCTACACTAGAAGAACAGTATTTGGTATCTGC
GCTCTGCTGAAGCCAGTTACCTTCGGAAAAAGAGTTGGTAGCTCTTGATCCGGCAAACAAACCACCGCTG
GTAGCGGTGGTTTTTTTGTTTGCAAGCAGCAGATTACGCGCAGAAAAAAAGGATCTCAAGAAGATCCTTT
GATCTTTTCTACGGGGTCTGACGCTCAGTGGAACGAAAACTCACGTTAAGGGATTTTGGTCATGAGATTA
TCAAAAAGGATCTTCACCTAGATCCTTTTAAATTAAAAATGAAGTTTTAAATCAATCTAAAGTATATATG
AGTAAACTTGGTCTGACAGTTAGAAAAACTCATCGAGCATCAAATGAAACTGCAATTTATTCATATCAGG
ATTATCAATACCATATTTTTGAAAAAGCCGTTTCTGTAATGAAGGAGAAAACTCACCGAGGCAGTTCCAT
AGGATGGCAAGATCCTGGTATCGGTCTGCGATTCCGACTCGTCCAACATCAATACAACCTATTAATTTCC
CCTCGTCAAAAATAAGGTTATCAAGTGAGAAATCACCATGAGTGACGACTGAATCCGGTGAGAATGGCAA
AAGTTTATGCATTTCTTTCCAGACTTGTTCAACAGGCCAGCCATTACGCTCGTCATCAAAATCACTCGCA
TCAACCAAACCGTTATTCATTCGTGATTGCGCCTGAGCGAGACGAAATACGCGATCGCTGTTAAAAGGAC
AATTACAAACAGGAATCGAATGCAACCGGCGCAGGAACACTGCCAGCGCATCAACAATATTTTCACCTGA
ATCAGGATATTCTTCTAATACCTGGAATGCTGTTTTCCCAGGGATCGCAGTGGTGAGTAACCATGCATCA
TCAGGAGTACGGATAAAATGCTTGATGGTCGGAAGAGGCATAAATTCCGTCAGCCAGTTTAGTCTGACCA
TCTCATCTGTAACATCATTGGCAACGCTACCTTTGCCATGTTTCAGAAACAACTCTGGCGCATCGGGCTT
CCCATACAATCGATAGATTGTCGCACCTGATTGCCCGACATTATCGCGAGCCCATTTATACCCATATAAA
TCAGCATCCATGTTGGAATTTAATCGCGGCCTAGAGCAAGACGTTTCCCGTTGAATATGGCTCATACTCT
TCCTTTTTCAATATTATTGAAGCATTTATCAGGGTTATTGTCTCATGAGCGGATACATATTTGAATGTAT
TTAGAAAAATAAACAAATAGGGGTTCCGCGCACATTTCCCCGAAAAGTGCCACCTGACGTCTAAGAAACC
ATTATTATCATGACATTAACCTATAAAAATAGGCGTATCACGAGGCCCTTTCGTC
Features (pLannotate 1.2.2; 10 found; start..end, strand, type, name):
    137..236     +  misc_feature   bom (fragment): basis of mobility region from pBR322
    242..399     -  CDS            lacZα (fragment): LacZα fragment of β-galactosidase; lacZ fragment
    843..859     -  protein_bind   lac operator: The lac repressor binds to the lac operator to inhibit transcription in E. coli. This inhibition can be relieved by adding lactose or isopropyl-β-D-thiogalactopyranoside (IPTG). lac repressor encoded by lacI
    867..897     -  promoter       lac promoter: promoter for the E. coli lac operon
    912..933     -  protein_bind   CAP binding site: CAP binding activates transcription in the presence of cAMP. E. coli catabolite activator protein
    946..1038    -  CDS            lacI (fragment): lac repressor; lacI; The lac repressor binds to the lac operator to inhibit transcription in E. coli. This inhibition can be relieved by adding lactose or isopropyl-β-D-thiogalactopyranoside (IPTG).
   1221..1809    -  rep_origin     ori: high-copy-number ColE1/pMB1/pBR322/pUC origin of replication
   1980..2795    -  CDS            KanR: aminoglycoside phosphotransferase; aph(3')-Ia; confers resistance to kanamycin in bacteria or G418 (Geneticin®) in eukaryotes
   2796..2900    -  promoter       AmpR promoter: bla
   2995..35      +  CDS            rop (fragment) (across the origin): Rop protein, which maintains plasmids at low copy number; rop
