[The description below was written by a language model from this plasmid's Addgene catalogue record and pLannotate feature annotations shown in this document.]
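Description:
pUC57-Kan_GY11_00067931 is a small, high-copy E. coli cloning plasmid that serves as a Level 0 module for Golden Gate assembly. It is built on the pUC57-Kan backbone (recorded as 2,626 bp without insert; the full deposited sequence is 2,995 nt). It replicates from a ColE1/pUC-type origin and is selected with kanamycin through an aph(3')-Ia aminoglycoside phosphotransferase gene, which the annotation places downstream of the bla (AmpR) promoter. Short remnants of bom, rop and lacI are also detected. These are fragments of backbone ancestry rather than functional elements.

The payload is GY11_00067931, a sequence from the rice blast fungus Magnaporthe oryzae. The associated publication describes a clone resource of M. oryzae effectors, so the insert is presumably an effector candidate, although the record gives no functional description of it. The insert was placed at an EcoRV site within the lacZα region, and M13 forward and reverse primer sites flank it for sequence verification. Consistent with this, the feature table shows only a fragment of lacZα, separated by an unannotated gap of several hundred bases from the lac promoter, operator and CAP binding site. That gap corresponds to the insert, which the automated annotation did not recognise. lacZ is listed as a selectable marker, reflecting the blue/white screening capacity of the parent vector.

The plasmid carries no eukaryotic promoter, tag or terminator, so it is a storage and donor clone rather than an expression construct. As a Level 0 part, its insert is intended to be released by type IIS restriction digestion and assembled with promoters, tags and terminators into higher-level transcription units. The record does not state the specific enzyme or the overhangs.
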