Addgene plasmid #121340: pUC57-Kan_GY11_00067931
Purpose: Level 0 Golden-Gate compatible vector
Depositing lab: Sophien Kamoun. Depositing organization: Sainsbury Laboratory, Norwich. Publication: A Clone Resource of Magnaporthe oryzae Effectors That Share Sequence and Structural Similarities Across Host-Specific Lineages. Petit-Houdenot Y, Langner T, Harant A, Win J, Kamoun S. Mol Plant Microbe Interact. 2020 Aug;33(8):1032-1035. doi: 10.1094/MPMI-03-20-0052-A. Epub 2020 Jun 22. PubMed 32460610.
Backbone
  Vector backbone: pUC57-Kan
  Backbone size w/o insert (bp): 2626
  Vector type: Golden Gate
  Selectable markers: lacZ
Growth in bacteria
  Bacterial resistance: Kanamycin, 50 μg/mL
  Growth temperature: 37°C
  Growth strain: DH5alpha
  Copy number: High Copy
Gene/Insert
  Gene/Insert name: GY11_00067931
  Mutation: Magnaporthe oryzae
  Cloning method: Restriction Enzyme; 5′ cloning site EcoRV (unknown if destroyed); 3′ cloning site EcoRV (unknown if destroyed)
  Sequencing primers: 5′ M13Fw; 3′ M13Rv
Terms and licenses: Academic/Nonprofit Terms; Industry Terms: Not Available to Industry
How to cite: pUC57-Kan_GY11_00067931 was a gift from Sophien Kamoun (Addgene plasmid # 121340 ; http://n2t.net/addgene:121340 ; RRID:Addgene_121340)
