>Addgene plasmid #121340 | pUC57-Kan_GY11_00067931 | depositor partial sequence | sequence record 230932 | GY11_00067931
TTGGTCTCTAATGGGTCCACCAAAAAAACCACCACCAGAAGTTCCAATGAAATTGATTGAAGTTAGACCA
ATTACTGATTTTAGATTGAATGCTTTTAATAAAAGAGTTCCAGGTTGTGAATTTGGTATTTTTTATAAAT
TGTTGTTTGATGGTGATACTTTGATTGGTACTCAAGTTGAAAGAGTTGGTAGATCTAAATATTCTTGGAA
ATTTGTTCCATATGAATTTGCTGGTTGTAAATGGGATAAAGAATGTAATCCAATTGATAAAAATAGATGT
CAATTTCATGCTGATTCTAAAGATGATGATGGTACTATTATTAAATATTATAAAGTTGTTGCTTGAGCTT
AGAGACCAA
