>Addgene plasmid #121340 | pUC57-Kan_GY11_00067931 | depositor partial sequence | sequence record 230933 | empty_vector
TCGCGCGTTTCGGTGATGACGGTGAAAACCTCTGACACATGCAGCTCCCGGAGACGGTCACAGCTTGTCT
GTAAGCGGATGCCGGGAGCAGACAAGCCCGTCAGGGCGCGTCAGCGGGTGTTGGCGGGTGTCGGGGCTGG
CTTAACTATGCGGCATCAGAGCAGATTGTACTGAGAGTGCACCATATGCGGTGTGAAATACCGCACAGAT
GCGTAAGGAGAAAATACCGCATCAGGCGCCATTCGCCATTCAGGCTGCGCAACTGTTGGGAAGGGCGATC
GGTGCGGGCCTCTTCGCTATTACGCCAGCTGGCGAAAGGGGGATGTGCTGCAAGGCGATTAAGTTGGGTA
ACGCCAGGGTTTTCCCAGTCACGACGTTGTAAAACGACGGCCAGTGAATTGACGCGTATTGGGATATCCC
AATGGCGCGCCGAGCTTGGCTCGAGCATGGTCATAGCTGTTTCCTGTGTGAAATTGTTATCCGCTCACAA
TTCCACACAACATACGAGCCGGAAGCATAAAGTGTAAAGCCTGGGGTGCCTAATGAGTGAGCTAACTCAC
ATTAATTGCGTTGCGCTCACTGCCCGCTTTCCAGTCGGGAAACCTGTCGTGCCAGCTGCATTAATGAATC
GGCCAACGCGCGGGGAGAGGCGGTTTGCGTATTGGGCGCTCTTCCGCTTCCTCGCTCACTGACTCGCTGC
GCTCGGTCGTTCGGCTGCGGCGAGCGGTATCAGCTCACTCAAAGGCGGTAATACGGTTATCCACAGAATC
AGGGGATAACGCAGGAAAGAACATGTGAGCAAAAGGCCAGCAAAAGGCCAGGAACCGTAAAAAGGCCGCG
TTGCTGGCGTTTTTCCATAGGCTCCGCCCCCCTGACGAGCATCACAAAAATCGACGCTCAAGTCAGAGGT
GGCGAAACCCGACAGGACTATAAAGATACCAGGCGTTTCCCCCTGGAAGCTCCCTCGTGCGCTCTCCTGT
TCCGACCCTGCCGCTTACCGGATACCTGTCCGCCTTTCTCCCTTCGGGAAGCGTGGCGCTTTCTCATAGC
TCACGCTGTAGGTATCTCAGTTCGGTGTAGGTCGTTCGCTCCAAGCTGGGCTGTGTGCACGAACCCCCCG
TTCAGCCCGACCGCTGCGCCTTATCCGGTAACTATCGTCTTGAGTCCAACCCGGTAAGACACGACTTATC
GCCACTGGCAGCAGCCACTGGTAACAGGATTAGCAGAGCGAGGTATGTAGGCGGTGCTACAGAGTTCTTG
AAGTGGTGGCCTAACTACGGCTACACTAGAAGAACAGTATTTGGTATCTGCGCTCTGCTGAAGCCAGTTA
CCTTCGGAAAAAGAGTTGGTAGCTCTTGATCCGGCAAACAAACCACCGCTGGTAGCGGTGGTTTTTTTGT
TTGCAAGCAGCAGATTACGCGCAGAAAAAAAGGATCTCAAGAAGATCCTTTGATCTTTTCTACGGGGTCT
GACGCTCAGTGGAACGAAAACTCACGTTAAGGGATTTTGGTCATGAGATTATCAAAAAGGATCTTCACCT
AGATCCTTTTAAATTAAAAATGAAGTTTTAAATCAATCTAAAGTATATATGAGTAAACTTGGTCTGACAG
TTAGAAAAACTCATCGAGCATCAAATGAAACTGCAATTTATTCATATCAGGATTATCAATACCATATTTT
TGAAAAAGCCGTTTCTGTAATGAAGGAGAAAACTCACCGAGGCAGTTCCATAGGATGGCAAGATCCTGGT
ATCGGTCTGCGATTCCGACTCGTCCAACATCAATACAACCTATTAATTTCCCCTCGTCAAAAATAAGGTT
ATCAAGTGAGAAATCACCATGAGTGACGACTGAATCCGGTGAGAATGGCAAAAGTTTATGCATTTCTTTC
CAGACTTGTTCAACAGGCCAGCCATTACGCTCGTCATCAAAATCACTCGCATCAACCAAACCGTTATTCA
TTCGTGATTGCGCCTGAGCGAGACGAAATACGCGATCGCTGTTAAAAGGACAATTACAAACAGGAATCGA
ATGCAACCGGCGCAGGAACACTGCCAGCGCATCAACAATATTTTCACCTGAATCAGGATATTCTTCTAAT
ACCTGGAATGCTGTTTTCCCAGGGATCGCAGTGGTGAGTAACCATGCATCATCAGGAGTACGGATAAAAT
GCTTGATGGTCGGAAGAGGCATAAATTCCGTCAGCCAGTTTAGTCTGACCATCTCATCTGTAACATCATT
GGCAACGCTACCTTTGCCATGTTTCAGAAACAACTCTGGCGCATCGGGCTTCCCATACAATCGATAGATT
GTCGCACCTGATTGCCCGACATTATCGCGAGCCCATTTATACCCATATAAATCAGCATCCATGTTGGAAT
TTAATCGCGGCCTAGAGCAAGACGTTTCCCGTTGAATATGGCTCATACTCTTCCTTTTTCAATATTATTG
AAGCATTTATCAGGGTTATTGTCTCATGAGCGGATACATATTTGAATGTATTTAGAAAAATAAACAAATA
GGGGTTCCGCGCACATTTCCCCGAAAAGTGCCACCTGACGTCTAAGAAACCATTATTATCATGACATTAA
CCTATAAAAATAGGCGTATCACGAGGCCCTTTCGTC
