>Addgene plasmid #121340 | pUC57-Kan_GY11_00067931 | addgene partial sequence | sequence record 238201 | M13-F20 5'-TGTAAAACGACGGCCAGT-3'
TTGGTCTCTAAGCTCAAGCAACAACTTTATAATATTTAATAATAGTACCATCATCATCTTTAGAATCAGC
ATGAAATTGACATCTATTTTTATCAATTGGATTACATTCTTTATCCCATTTACAACCAGCAAATTCATAT
GGAACAAATTTCCAAGAATATTTAGATCTACCAACTCTTTCAACTTGAGTACCAATCAAAGTATCACCAT
CAAACAACAATTTATAAAAAATACCAAATTCACAACCTGGAACTCTTTTATTAAAAGCATTCAATCTAAA
ATCAGTAATTGGTCTAACTTCAATCAATTTCATTGGAACTTCTGGTGGTGGTTTTTTTGGTGGACCCATT
AGAGACCAAGTTCCATCCCAATGGCGCGCCGAGCTTGGCTCGAGCATGGTCATAGCTGTTTCCTGTGTGA
AATTGTTATCCGCTCACAATTCCACACAACATACGAGCCGGAAGCATAAAGTGTAAAGCCTGGGGTGCCT
AATGAGTGAGCTAACTCACATTAATTGCGTTGCGCTCACTGCCCGCTTTCCAGTCGGGAAACCTGTCGTG
CCAGCTGCATTAATGAATCGGCCAACGCGCGGGGAGAGGCGGTTTGCGTATTGGGCGCTCTTCCGCTTCC
TCGCTCACTGACTCGCTGCGCTCGGTCGTTCGGCTGCGGCGAGCGGTATCAGCTCACTCAAAGGCGGTAA
TACGGTTATCCACAGAATCAGGGGATAACGCAGGAAAGAACATGTGAGCAAAAGGCCAGCAAAAGGCCAG
GAACCGTAAAAAGGCCGCGTTGCTGGCGTTTTTCCATAGGCTCCGCCCCCCTGACGAGCATCACAAAAAT
CGACGCTCAAGTCAGAGGTGGCGAAACCCGACAGGACTATAAAGATACCAGGCGTTTCCCCCTGGAAGCT
CCCTCGTGCGCTCTCCTGTTCC
